>Addgene plasmid #21541 | NHA-PIWI(aa478-860) | addgene partial sequence | sequence record 27312 | 21541 with T7
AGGACGGCCAAACACCGACGACGTGAGCGTCGCGCTGAGAAACAAGCTCAATGGAAAGCTGCAAACCCAC
CGCTCGAGGCTGCCCAAGCTTACACCATGGCCTACCCATATGATGTTCCAGATTACGCTTCACTCGACGC
GGATCCCGTCGAATTCACGCGTGGTACCTCTAGAGTCGACCCATCAACAAGTTTGTACAAAAAAGCAGGC
TCTTTAAAGGAACCAATTCAGTCGACTGGATCGATCTCGAGAGACGCTGGCATGCCCATCCAGGGCCAGC
CGTGCTTCTGCAAATACGCGCAGGGGGCGGACAGCGTGGAGCCCATGTTCCGGCACCTGAAGAACACGTA
TGCGGGCCTGCAGCTGGTGGTGGTCATCCTGCCCGGCAAGACGCCCGTGTACGCCGAGGTCAAGCGCGTG
GGAGACACGGTGCTGGGGATGGCCACGCAGTGCGTGCAGATGAAGAACGTGCAGAGGACCACGCCACAGA
CCCTGTCCAACCTCTGCCTGAAGATCAACGTCAAGCTGGGAGGCGTGAACAACATCCTGCTGCCCCAGGG
CAGGCCGCCGGTGTTCCAGCAGCCCGTCATCTTTCTGGGAGCAGACGTCACTCACCCCCCCGCCGGGGAT
GGGAAGAAGCCCTCCATTGCCGCCGTGGTGGGCAGCATGGACGCCCACCCCAATCGCTACTGCGCCACCG
TGCGCGTGCAGCAGCACCGGCAGGAGATCATACAAGACCTGGCCGCCATGGTCCGCGAGCTCCTCATC
