[The description below was written by a language model from this plasmid's Addgene catalogue record.]
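Description:
NHA-PIWI(aa478-860) is a mammalian expression plasmid built on pCI-neo_NHA, a roughly 5.5 kb derivative of the pCI-neo vector that supplies an N-terminal "NHA" tag on the backbone. The record does not define this tag. In the tethering literature the name usually refers to a lambda N peptide joined to an HA epitope, but that reading is an inference here. The plasmid is propagated in E. coli under ampicillin selection, and its copy number is listed as unknown. No feature table is provided, so the promoter, origin of replication and any mammalian selection marker are not explicitly recorded. pCI-neo vectors generally use a CMV immediate-early enhancer/promoter and carry a neomycin resistance cassette, and the listed T7 sequencing primer suggests a T7 promoter site upstream of the cloning region.

The insert is a 1149 bp fragment of human Ago2 (AGO2, also called EIF2C2) that encodes only residues 478–860, the C-terminal portion of the protein containing the PIWI domain. It was cloned by restriction digestion, with the 5′ BamHI site destroyed during cloning and the 3′ NotI site retained, placing the fragment in frame downstream of the backbone tag.

The associated study examined how the C-terminal half of human Ago2 binds GW-rich regions of GW182 and depends on GW182 for silencing. This points to use of the construct for expressing a tagged Ago2 truncation in mammalian cells, to map domain-level interactions and test silencing activity. The record itself does not describe specific assays.
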