Addgene plasmid #21541: NHA-PIWI(aa478-860)
Depositing lab: Edward Chan. Depositing organization: University of Florida. Publication: The C-terminal half of human Ago2 binds to multiple GW-rich regions of GW182 and requires GW182 to mediate silencing. Lian SL, Li S, Abadal GX, Pauley BA, Fritzler MJ, Chan EK. RNA. 2009 May . 15(5):804-13. 10.1261/rna.1229409 PubMed 19324964.
Backbone
  Vector backbone: pCl-neo_NHA
  Backbone size w/o insert (bp): 5500
  Vector type: Mammalian Expression
Growth in bacteria
  Bacterial resistance: Ampicillin, 100 μg/mL
  Growth temperature: 37°C
  Growth strain: DH5alpha
  Copy number: Unknown
Gene/Insert
  Gene/Insert name: Ago2 (alt name: EIF2C2)
  Species: H. sapiens (human)
  Insert size (bp): 1149
  Mutation: contain only aa478-860
  GenBank ID: NM_012154
  Entrez Gene: AGO2 (a.k.a. CASC7, EIF2C2, LESKRES, LINC00980, PPD, Q10)
  Tag / fusion protein: NHA (N terminal on backbone)
  Cloning method: Restriction Enzyme; 5′ cloning site Bam HI (destroyed during cloning); 3′ cloning site Not I (not destroyed)
  Sequencing primers: 5′ T7
Terms and licenses: Academic/Nonprofit Terms; Industry Terms: Not Available to Industry
How to cite: NHA-PIWI(aa478-860) was a gift from Edward Chan (Addgene plasmid # 21541 ; http://n2t.net/addgene:21541 ; RRID:Addgene_21541)
